Addgene plasmid #80256: non-targeting control gRNA (BRDN0001145869)
Purpose: 3rd generation lentiviral gRNA plasmid, non-targeting control gRNA
Depositing lab: John Doench & David Root. Depositing organization: Broad Institute. Publication: Optimized sgRNA design to maximize activity and minimize off-target effects of CRISPR-Cas9. Doench JG, Fusi N, Sullender M, Hegde M, Vaimberg EW, Donovan KF, Smith I, Tothova Z, Wilen C, Orchard R, Virgin HW, Listgarten J, Root DE. Nat Biotechnol. 2016 Jan 18. doi: 10.1038/nbt.3437. PubMed 26780180.
Backbone
  Vector backbone: lentiGuide-Puro
  Backbone manufacturer: Zhang Lab (Addgene plasmid # 52963)
  Vector type: Mammalian Expression, Lentiviral, CRISPR
  Selectable markers: Puromycin
Growth in bacteria
  Bacterial resistance: Ampicillin, 100 μg/mL
  Growth temperature: 37°C
  Growth strain: DH5alpha
  Copy number: High Copy
Gene/Insert
  Gene/Insert name: Non-targeting control gRNA
  gRNA/shRNA sequence: TCATGCTTGCTTGGGCAAAA
  Species: H. sapiens (human)
  Promoter: hU6
  Cloning method: Unknown
  Sequencing primers: 5′ U6-F; 3′ pS2-R
Terms and licenses: Academic/Nonprofit Terms; Industry Terms: Not Available to Industry
How to cite: non-targeting control gRNA (BRDN0001145869) was a gift from John Doench & David Root (Addgene plasmid # 80256 ; http://n2t.net/addgene:80256 ; RRID:Addgene_80256)
