[The description below was written by a language model from this plasmid's Addgene catalogue record and the feature table of its GenBank file.]
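Description:
Non-targeting control gRNA (BRDN0001145869) is an 8.3 kb third-generation lentiviral guide RNA plasmid built on the lentiGuide-Puro backbone, intended for delivery into mammalian cells as a negative control in CRISPR-Cas9 experiments. In bacteria it is maintained by a high-copy ColE1/pUC-type origin and selected through the beta-lactamase (ampicillin resistance) gene. The backbone also carries an f1 origin, an SV40 origin and polyadenylation signal, and the usual lac, T7 and T3 promoter remnants flanking the viral cassette.

The lentiviral portion begins with an RSV promoter fused to a truncated HIV-1 5' LTR, which makes genomic RNA production in packaging cells independent of Tat. It continues through the Psi packaging signal, the Rev response element for nuclear export and a cPPT/CTS element that aids nuclear import, and ends at a self-inactivating Delta-U3 3' LTR. Within this unit, the human U6 RNA polymerase III promoter drives a guide whose spacer is catalogued as non-targeting, fused to the Streptococcus pyogenes Cas9 gRNA scaffold. A separate EF-1-alpha promoter, including its first intron, expresses puromycin N-acetyltransferase for selection of transduced cells, and a downstream WPRE enhances transcript expression.

The plasmid encodes no Cas9, so the nuclease must be supplied separately, for example from a Cas9-expressing cell line. The species field lists human. Because the guide is designed not to direct cleavage in the genome, the construct provides a baseline for the effects of transduction, puromycin selection and guide expression when compared with gene-targeting guides in the same backbone, in individual knockouts or alongside screening reagents. The record does not state the cloning method.
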