LOCUS       Exported 8323 bp ds-DNA circular SYN 12-MAY-2021
DEFINITION  3rd generation lentiviral gRNA plasmid, non-targeting control gRNA.
ACCESSION   .
VERSION     .
KEYWORDS    non-targeting control gRNA (BRDN0001145869)
SOURCE      synthetic DNA construct
  ORGANISM  synthetic DNA construct
REFERENCE   1 (bases 1 to 8323)
  AUTHORS   Doench JG, Fusi N, Sullender M, Hegde M, Vaimberg EW, Donovan KF,
            Smith I, Tothova Z, Wilen C, Orchard R, Virgin HW, Listgarten J,
            Root DE
  TITLE     Optimized sgRNA design to maximize activity and minimize off-target
            effects of CRISPR-Cas9.
  JOURNAL   Nat Biotechnol. 2016 Jan 18. doi: 10.1038/nbt.3437.
  PUBMED    26780180
REFERENCE   2 (bases 1 to 8323)
  AUTHORS   .
  TITLE     Direct Submission
  JOURNAL   Exported May 12, 2021 from SnapGene Server 1.1.58
            http://www.snapgene.com
FEATURES             Location/Qualifiers
     source          1..8323
                     /organism="synthetic DNA construct"
                     /mol_type="other DNA"
     promoter        87..1265
                     /label=EF-1-alpha promoter
                     /note="strong constitutive promoter for human elongation
                     factor EF-1-alpha"
     intron          318..1256
                     /label=EF-1-alpha intron A
                     /note="intron upstream of the start codon of human
                     EF-1-alpha"
     primer_bind     1213..1233
                     /label=EF1a-F
                     /note="Human elongation factor-1a promoter, forward primer"
     CDS             1278..1877
                     /codon_start=1
                     /gene="pac from Streptomyces alboniger"
                     /product="puromycin N-acetyltransferase"
                     /label=PuroR
                     /note="confers resistance to puromycin"
                     /translation="MTEYKPTVRLATRDDVPRAVRTLAAAFADYPATRHTVDPDRHIER
                     VTELQELFLTRVGLDIGKVWVADDGAAVAVWTTPESVEAGAVFAEIGPRMAELSGSRLA
                     AQQQMEGLLAPHRPKEPAWFLATVGVSPDHQGKGLGSAVVLPGVEAAERAGVPAFLETS
                     APRNLPFYERLGFTVTADVEVPEGPRTWCMTRKPGA"
     primer_bind     complement(1278..1297)
                     /label=Puro-R
                     /note="Puromycin resistance gene, reverse primer. Also
                     called puro-variant-R"
     primer_bind     1774..1794
                     /label=Puro-F
                     /note="Puromycin resistance gene, forward primer"
     misc_feature    1893..2481
                     /label=WPRE
                     /note="woodchuck hepatitis virus posttranscriptional
                     regulatory element"
     primer_bind     complement(1946..1966)
                     /label=WPRE-R
                     /note="WPRE, reverse primer"
     CDS             complement(2364..2375)
                     /codon_start=1
                     /product="Factor Xa recognition and cleavage site"
                     /label=Factor Xa site
                     /translation="IEGR"
     LTR             2553..2786
                     /label=3' LTR (Delta-U3)
                     /note="self-inactivating 3' long terminal repeat (LTR) from
                     HIV-1"
     polyA_signal    2864..2985
                     /label=SV40 poly(A) signal
                     /note="SV40 polyadenylation signal"
     primer_bind     complement(2901..2920)
                     /label=SV40pA-R
                     /note="SV40 polyA, reverse primer"
     primer_bind     2955..2974
                     /label=EBV-rev
                     /note="SV40 polyA terminator, reverse primer"
     rep_origin      3025..3160
                     /label=SV40 ori
                     /note="SV40 origin of replication"
     primer_bind     3087..3106
                     /label=SV40pro-F
                     /note="SV40 promoter/origin, forward primer"
     primer_bind     complement(3180..3199)
                     /label=T7
                     /note="T7 promoter, forward primer"
     promoter        complement(3181..3199)
                     /label=T7 promoter
                     /note="promoter for bacteriophage T7 RNA polymerase"
     primer_bind     complement(3209..3226)
                     /label=M13 Forward
                     /note="In lacZ gene. Also called M13-F20 or M13 (-21)
                     Forward"
     primer_bind     complement(3209..3225)
                     /label=M13 fwd
                     /note="common sequencing primer, one of multiple similar
                     variants"
     primer_bind     complement(3218..3240)
                     /label=M13/pUC Forward
                     /note="In lacZ gene"
     rep_origin      3367..3822
                     /direction=RIGHT
                     /label=f1 ori
                     /note="f1 bacteriophage origin of replication; arrow
                     indicates direction of (+) strand synthesis"
     primer_bind     complement(3454..3473)
                     /label=F1ori-R
                     /note="F1 origin, reverse primer"
     primer_bind     3664..3685
                     /label=F1ori-F
                     /note="F1 origin, forward primer"
     promoter        3848..3952
                     /gene="bla"
                     /label=AmpR promoter
     CDS             3953..4813
                     /codon_start=1
                     /gene="bla"
                     /product="beta-lactamase"
                     /label=AmpR
                     /note="confers resistance to ampicillin, carbenicillin, and
                     related antibiotics"
                     /translation="MSIQHFRVALIPFFAAFCLPVFAHPETLVKVKDAEDQLGARVGYI
                     ELDLNSGKILESFRPEERFPMMSTFKVLLCGAVLSRIDAGQEQLGRRIHYSQNDLVEYS
                     PVTEKHLTDGMTVRELCSAAITMSDNTAANLLLTTIGGPKELTAFLHNMGDHVTRLDRW
                     EPELNEAIPNDERDTTMPVAMATTLRKLLTGELLTLASRQQLIDWMEADKVAGPLLRSA
                     LPAGWFIADKSGAGERGSRGIIAALGPDGKPSRIVVIYTTGSQATMDERNRQIAEIGAS
                     LIKHW"
     primer_bind     complement(4171..4190)
                     /label=Amp-R
                     /note="Ampicillin resistance gene, reverse primer"
     rep_origin      4984..5572
                     /direction=RIGHT
                     /label=ori
                     /note="high-copy-number ColE1/pMB1/pBR322/pUC origin of
                     replication"
     primer_bind     5473..5492
                     /label=pBR322ori-F
                     /note="pBR322 origin, forward primer"
     primer_bind     5726..5743
                     /label=L4440
                     /note="L4440 vector, forward primer"
     protein_bind    5860..5881
                     /label=CAP binding site
                     /bound_moiety="E. coli catabolite activator protein"
                     /note="CAP binding activates transcription in the presence
                     of cAMP."
     promoter        5896..5926
                     /label=lac promoter
                     /note="promoter for the E. coli lac operon"
     protein_bind    5934..5950
                     /label=lac operator
                     /bound_moiety="lac repressor encoded by lacI"
                     /note="The lac repressor binds to the lac operator to
                     inhibit transcription in E. coli. This inhibition can be
                     relieved by adding lactose or
                     isopropyl-beta-D-thiogalactopyranoside (IPTG)."
     primer_bind     5939..5961
                     /label=M13/pUC Reverse
                     /note="In lacZ gene"
     primer_bind     5958..5974
                     /label=M13 rev
                     /note="common sequencing primer, one of multiple similar
                     variants"
     primer_bind     5958..5974
                     /label=M13 Reverse
                     /note="In lacZ gene. Also called M13-rev"
     primer_bind     5993..6013
                     /label=T3
                     /note="T3 promoter, forward primer"
     promoter        5995..6013
                     /label=T3 promoter
                     /note="promoter for bacteriophage T3 RNA polymerase"
     promoter        6041..6267
                     /label=RSV promoter
                     /note="Rous sarcoma virus enhancer/promoter"
     LTR             6268..6448
                     /label=5' LTR (truncated)
                     /note="truncated 5' long terminal repeat (LTR) from HIV-1"
     misc_feature    6495..6620
                     /label=HIV-1 Psi
                     /note="packaging signal of human immunodeficiency virus
                     type 1"
     misc_feature    7113..7346
                     /label=RRE
                     /note="The Rev response element (RRE) of HIV-1 allows for
                     Rev-dependent mRNA export from the nucleus to the
                     cytoplasm."
     CDS             7531..7575
                     /codon_start=1
                     /product="antigenic peptide corresponding to amino acids
                     655 to 669 of the HIV envelope protein gp41 (Lutje Hulsik
                     et al., 2013)"
                     /label=gp41 peptide
                     /note="recognized by the 2H10 single-chain llama nanobody"
                     /translation="KNEQELLELDKWASL"
     promoter        7753..7993
                     /label=U6 promoter
                     /note="RNA polymerase III promoter for human U6 snRNA"
     primer_bind     7753..7773
                     /label=hU6-F
                     /note="Human U6 promoter, forward primer"
     primer_bind     7924..7943
                     /label=LKO.1 5'
                     /note="Human U6 promoter, forward primer"
     misc_RNA        8023..8098
                     /label=gRNA scaffold
                     /note="guide RNA scaffold for the Streptococcus pyogenes
                     CRISPR/Cas9 system"
     misc_feature    8154..8271
                     /label=cPPT/CTS
                     /note="central polypurine tract and central termination
                     sequence of HIV-1"
ORIGIN
        1 cccgggtgca aagatggata aagttttaaa cagagaggaa tctttgcagc taatggacct
       61 tctaggtctt gaaaggagtg ggaattggct ccggtgcccg tcagtgggca gagcgcacat
      121 cgcccacagt ccccgagaag ttggggggag gggtcggcaa ttgatccggt gcctagagaa
      181 ggtggcgcgg ggtaaactgg gaaagtgatg tcgtgtactg gctccgcctt tttcccgagg
      241 gtgggggaga accgtatata agtgcagtag tcgccgtgaa cgttcttttt cgcaacgggt
      301 ttgccgccag aacacaggta agtgccgtgt gtggttcccg cgggcctggc ctctttacgg
      361 gttatggccc ttgcgtgcct tgaattactt ccacctggct gcagtacgtg attcttgatc
      421 ccgagcttcg ggttggaagt gggtgggaga gttcgaggcc ttgcgcttaa ggagcccctt
      481 cgcctcgtgc ttgagttgag gcctggcctg ggcgctgggg ccgccgcgtg cgaatctggt
      541 ggcaccttcg cgcctgtctc gctgctttcg ataagtctct agccatttaa aatttttgat
      601 gacctgctgc gacgcttttt ttctggcaag atagtcttgt aaatgcgggc caagatctgc
      661 acactggtat ttcggttttt ggggccgcgg gcggcgacgg ggcccgtgcg tcccagcgca
      721 catgttcggc gaggcggggc ctgcgagcgc ggccaccgag aatcggacgg gggtagtctc
      781 aagctggccg gcctgctctg gtgcctggcc tcgcgccgcc gtgtatcgcc ccgccctggg
      841 cggcaaggct ggcccggtcg gcaccagttg cgtgagcgga aagatggccg cttcccggcc
      901 ctgctgcagg gagctcaaaa tggaggacgc ggcgctcggg agagcgggcg ggtgagtcac
      961 ccacacaaag gaaaagggcc tttccgtcct cagccgtcgc ttcatgtgac tccacggagt
     1021 accgggcgcc gtccaggcac ctcgattagt tctcgagctt ttggagtacg tcgtctttag
     1081 gttgggggga ggggttttat gcgatggagt ttccccacac tgagtgggtg gagactgaag
     1141 ttaggccagc ttggcacttg atgtaattct ccttggaatt tgcccttttt gagtttggat
     1201 cttggttcat tctcaagcct cagacagtgg ttcaaagttt ttttcttcca tttcaggtgt
     1261 cgtgacgtac ggccaccatg accgagtaca agcccacggt gcgcctcgcc acccgcgacg
     1321 acgtccccag ggccgtacgc accctcgccg ccgcgttcgc cgactacccc gccacgcgcc
     1381 acaccgtcga tccggaccgc cacatcgagc gggtcaccga gctgcaagaa ctcttcctca
     1441 cgcgcgtcgg gctcgacatc ggcaaggtgt gggtcgcgga cgacggcgcc gccgtggcgg
     1501 tctggaccac gccggagagc gtcgaagcgg gggcggtgtt cgccgagatc ggcccgcgca
     1561 tggccgagtt gagcggttcc cggctggccg cgcagcaaca gatggaaggc ctcctggcgc
     1621 cgcaccggcc caaggagccc gcgtggttcc tggccaccgt cggagtctcg cccgaccacc
     1681 agggcaaggg tctgggcagc gccgtcgtgc tccccggagt ggaggcggcc gagcgcgccg
     1741 gggtgcccgc cttcctggag acctccgcgc cccgcaacct ccccttctac gagcggctcg
     1801 gcttcaccgt caccgccgac gtcgaggtgc ccgaaggacc gcgcacctgg tgcatgaccc
     1861 gcaagcccgg tgcctgaacg cgttaagtcg acaatcaacc tctggattac aaaatttgtg
     1921 aaagattgac tggtattctt aactatgttg ctccttttac gctatgtgga tacgctgctt
     1981 taatgccttt gtatcatgct attgcttccc gtatggcttt cattttctcc tccttgtata
     2041 aatcctggtt gctgtctctt tatgaggagt tgtggcccgt tgtcaggcaa cgtggcgtgg
     2101 tgtgcactgt gtttgctgac gcaaccccca ctggttgggg cattgccacc acctgtcagc
     2161 tcctttccgg gactttcgct ttccccctcc ctattgccac ggcggaactc atcgccgcct
     2221 gccttgcccg ctgctggaca ggggctcggc tgttgggcac tgacaattcc gtggtgttgt
     2281 cggggaaatc atcgtccttt ccttggctgc tcgcctgtgt tgccacctgg attctgcgcg
     2341 ggacgtcctt ctgctacgtc ccttcggccc tcaatccagc ggaccttcct tcccgcggcc
     2401 tgctgccggc tctgcggcct cttccgcgtc ttcgccttcg ccctcagacg agtcggatct
     2461 ccctttgggc cgcctccccg cgtcgacttt aagaccaatg acttacaagg cagctgtaga
     2521 tcttagccac tttttaaaag aaaagggggg actggaaggg ctaattcact cccaacgaag
     2581 acaagatctg ctttttgctt gtactgggtc tctctggtta gaccagatct gagcctggga
     2641 gctctctggc taactaggga acccactgct taagcctcaa taaagcttgc cttgagtgct
     2701 tcaagtagtg tgtgcccgtc tgttgtgtga ctctggtaac tagagatccc tcagaccctt
     2761 ttagtcagtg tggaaaatct ctagcagtac gtatagtagt tcatgtcatc ttattattca
     2821 gtatttataa cttgcaaaga aatgaatatc agagagtgag aggaacttgt ttattgcagc
     2881 ttataatggt tacaaataaa gcaatagcat cacaaatttc acaaataaag catttttttc
     2941 actgcattct agttgtggtt tgtccaaact catcaatgta tcttatcatg tctggctcta
     3001 gctatcccgc ccctaactcc gcccatcccg cccctaactc cgcccagttc cgcccattct
     3061 ccgccccatg gctgactaat tttttttatt tatgcagagg ccgaggccgc ctcggcctct
     3121 gagctattcc agaagtagtg aggaggcttt tttggaggcc tagggacgta cccaattcgc
     3181 cctatagtga gtcgtattac gcgcgctcac tggccgtcgt tttacaacgt cgtgactggg
     3241 aaaaccctgg cgttacccaa cttaatcgcc ttgcagcaca tccccctttc gccagctggc
     3301 gtaatagcga agaggcccgc accgatcgcc cttcccaaca gttgcgcagc ctgaatggcg
     3361 aatgggnnnn nnnnnnnnnn nnnnnnnnnn nnnnnnnnnn nnnnnnnnnn nnnnnnnnnn
     3421 nnnnnnnnnn nnnnnnnnnn nnnnnnnnnn nnnnnnnnnn nnnnnnnnnn nnnnnnnnnn
     3481 nnnnnnnnnn cnnnnnnnnn nnnnnnnnnn nnnnnnnnnn nnnnnnnnnn nnnnnnnnnn
     3541 nnnnnnnnnn nnnnnnnnnn nnnnnnnnnn nnnnnnnnnn nnannnnnnn nnnnnnnnnn
     3601 nnnnnnnnnn nnnnnnnnnn nnnnnnnnnn nncctttgac gttggagtcc acgttcttta
     3661 atagtggact cttgttccaa actggaacaa cactcaaccc tatctcggtc tattcttttg
     3721 atttataagg gattttgccg atttcggcct attggttaaa aaatgagctg atttaacaaa
     3781 aatttaacgc gaattttaac aaaatattaa cgcttacaat ttaggtggca cttttcgggg
     3841 aaatgtgcgc ggaaccccta tttgtttatt tttctaaata cattcaaata tgtatccgct
     3901 catgagacaa taaccctgat aaatgcttca ataatattga aaaaggaaga gtatgagtat
     3961 tcaacatttc cgtgtcgccc ttattccctt ttttgcggca ttttgccttc ctgtttttgc
     4021 tcacccagaa acgctggtga aagtaaaaga tgctgaagat cagttgggtg cacgagtggg
     4081 ttacatcgaa ctggatctca acagcggtaa gatccttgag agttttcgcc ccgaagaacg
     4141 ttttccaatg atgagcactt ttaaagttct gctatgtggc gcggtattat cccgtattga
     4201 cgccgggcaa gagcaactcg gtcgccgcat acactattct cagaatgact tggttgagta
     4261 ctcaccagtc acagaaaagc atcttacgga tggcatgaca gtaagagaat tatgcagtgc
     4321 tgccataacc atgagtgata acactgcggc caacttactt ctgacaacga tcggaggacc
     4381 gaaggagcta accgcttttt tgcacaacat gggggatcat gtaactcgcc ttgatcgttg
     4441 ggaaccggag ctgaatgaag ccataccaaa cgacgagcgt gacaccacga tgcctgtagc
     4501 aatggcaaca acgttgcgca aactattaac tggcgaacta cttactctag cttcccggca
     4561 acaattaata gactggatgg aggcggataa agttgcagga ccacttctgc gctcggccct
     4621 tccggctggc tggtttattg ctgataaatc tggagccggt gagcgtgggt ctcgcggtat
     4681 cattgcagca ctggggccag atggtaagcc ctcccgtatc gtagttatct acacgacggg
     4741 gagtcaggca actatggatg aacgaaatag acagatcgct gagataggtg cctcactgat
     4801 taagcattgg taactgtcag accaagttta ctcatatata ctttagattg atttaaaact
     4861 tcatttttaa tttaaaagga tctaggtgaa gatccttttt gataatctca tgaccaaaat
     4921 cccttaacgt gagttttcgt tccactgagc gtcagacccc gtagaaaaga tcaaaggatc
     4981 ttcttgagat cctttttttc tgcgcgtaat ctgctgcttg caaacaaaaa aaccaccgct
     5041 accagcggtg gtttgtttgc cggatcaaga gctaccaact ctttttccga aggtaactgg
     5101 cttcagcaga gcgcagatac caaatactgt tcttctagtg tagccgtagt taggccacca
     5161 cttcaagaac tctgtagcac cgcctacata cctcgctctg ctaatcctgt taccagtggc
     5221 tgctgccagt ggcgataagt cgtgtcttac cgggttggac tcaagacgat agttaccgga
     5281 taaggcgcag cggtcgggct gaacgggggg ttcgtgcaca cagcccagct tggagcgaac
     5341 gacctacacc gaactgagat acctacagcg tgagctatga gaaagcgcca cgcttcccga
     5401 agggagaaag gcggacaggt atccggtaag cggcagggtc ggaacaggag agcgcacgag
     5461 ggagcttcca gggggaaacg cctggtatct ttatagtcct gtcgggtttc gccacctctg
     5521 acttgagcgt cgatttttgt gatgctcgtc aggggggcgg agcctatgga aaaacgccag
     5581 caacgcggcc tttttacggt tcctggcctt ttgctggcct tttgctcaca tgttctttcc
     5641 tgcgttatcc cctgattctg tggataaccg tattaccgcc tttgagtgag ctgataccgc
     5701 tcgccgcagc cgaacgaccg agcgcagcga gtcagtgagc gaggaagcgg aagagcgccc
     5761 aatacgcaaa ccgcctctcc ccgcgcgttg gccgattcat taatgcagct ggcacgacag
     5821 gtttcccgac tggaaagcgg gcagtgagcg caacgcaatt aatgtgagtt agctcactca
     5881 ttaggcaccc caggctttac actttatgct tccggctcgt atgttgtgtg gaattgtgag
     5941 cggataacaa tttcacacag gaaacagcta tgaccatgat tacgccaagc gcgcaattaa
     6001 ccctcactaa agggaacaaa agctggagct gcaagcttaa tgtagtctta tgcaatactc
     6061 ttgtagtctt gcaacatggt aacgatgagt tagcaacatg ccttacaagg agagaaaaag
     6121 caccgtgcat gccgattggt ggaagtaagg tggtacgatc gtgccttatt aggaaggcaa
     6181 cagacgggtc tgacatggat tggacgaacc actgaattgc cgcattgcag agatattgta
     6241 tttaagtgcc tagctcgata cataaacggg tctctctggt tagaccagat ctgagcctgg
     6301 gagctctctg gctaactagg gaacccactg cttaagcctc aataaagctt gccttgagtg
     6361 cttcaagtag tgtgtgcccg tctgttgtgt gactctggta actagagatc cctcagaccc
     6421 ttttagtcag tgtggaaaat ctctagcagt ggcgcccgaa cagggacttg aaagcgaaag
     6481 ggaaaccaga ggagctctct cgacgcagga ctcggcttgc tgaagcgcgc acggcaagag
     6541 gcgaggggcg gcgactggtg agtacgccaa aaattttgac tagcggaggc tagaaggaga
     6601 gagatgggtg cgagagcgtc agtattaagc gggggagaat tagatcgcga tgggaaaaaa
     6661 ttcggttaag gccaggggga aagaaaaaat ataaattaaa acatatagta tgggcaagca
     6721 gggagctaga acgattcgca gttaatcctg gcctgttaga aacatcagaa ggctgtagac
     6781 aaatactggg acagctacaa ccatcccttc agacaggatc agaagaactt agatcattat
     6841 ataatacagt agcaaccctc tattgtgtgc atcaaaggat agagataaaa gacaccaagg
     6901 aagctttaga caagatagag gaagagcaaa acaaaagtaa gaccaccgca cagcaagcgg
     6961 ccgctgatct tcagacctgg aggaggagat atgagggaca attggagaag tgaattatat
     7021 aaatataaag tagtaaaaat tgaaccatta ggagtagcac ccaccaaggc aaagagaaga
     7081 gtggtgcaga gagaaaaaag agcagtggga ataggagctt tgttccttgg gttcttggga
     7141 gcagcaggaa gcactatggg cgcagcgtca atgacgctga cggtacaggc cagacaatta
     7201 ttgtctggta tagtgcagca gcagaacaat ttgctgaggg ctattgaggc gcaacagcat
     7261 ctgttgcaac tcacagtctg gggcatcaag cagctccagg caagaatcct ggctgtggaa
     7321 agatacctaa aggatcaaca gctcctgggg atttggggtt gctctggaaa actcatttgc
     7381 accactgctg tgccttggaa tgctagttgg agtaataaat ctctggaaca gatttggaat
     7441 cacacgacct ggatggagtg ggacagagaa attaacaatt acacaagctt aatacactcc
     7501 ttaattgaag aatcgcaaaa ccagcaagaa aagaatgaac aagaattatt ggaattagat
     7561 aaatgggcaa gtttgtggaa ttggtttaac ataacaaatt ggctgtggta tataaaatta
     7621 ttcataatga tagtaggagg cttggtaggt ttaagaatag tttttgctgt actttctata
     7681 gtgaatagag ttaggcaggg atattcacca ttatcgtttc agacccacct cccaaccccg
     7741 aggggaccca gagagggcct atttcccatg attccttcat atttgcatat acgatacaag
     7801 gctgttagag agataattag aattaatttg actgtaaaca caaagatatt agtacaaaat
     7861 acgtgacgta gaaagtaata atttcttggg tagtttgcag ttttaaaatt atgttttaaa
     7921 atggactatc atatgcttac cgtaacttga aagtatttcg atttcttggc tttatatatc
     7981 ttgtggaaag gacgaaacac cgtcatgctt gcttgggcaa aagttttaga gctagaaata
     8041 gcaagttaaa ataaggctag tccgttatca acttgaaaaa gtggcaccga gtcggtgctt
     8101 ttttaagctt ggcgtaacta gatcttgaga caaatggcag tattcatcca caattttaaa
     8161 agaaaagggg ggattggggg gtacagtgca ggggaaagaa tagtagacat aatagcaaca
     8221 gacatacaaa ctaaagaatt acaaaaacaa attacaaaaa ttcaaaattt tcgggtttat
     8281 tacagggaca gcagagatcc actttggcgc cggctcgagg ggg
//
