>Addgene plasmid #80256 | non-targeting control gRNA (BRDN0001145869) | depositor partial sequence | sequence record 150991 | Target Sequence
TCATGCTTGCTTGGGCAAAA
