>Addgene plasmid #80256 | non-targeting control gRNA (BRDN0001145869) | addgene partial sequence | sequence record 189160 | hU6-F
TAGAAAGTAATAATTTCTTGGGTAGTTTGCAGTTTTAAAATTATGTTTTAAAATGGACTATCATATGCTT
ACCGTAACTTGAAAGTATTTCGATTTCTTGGCTTTATATATCTTGTGGAAAGGACGAAACACCGTCATGC
TTGCTTGGGCAAAAGTTTTAGAGCTAGAAATAGCAAGTTAAAATAAGGCTAGTCCGTTATCAACTTGAAA
AAGTGGCACCGAGTCGGTGCTTTTTTAAGCTTGGCGTAACTAGATCTTGAGACAAATGGCAGTATTCATC
CACAATTTTAAAAGAAAAGGGGGGATTGGGGGGTACAGTGCAGGGGAAAGAATAGTAGACATAATAGCAA
CAGACATACAAACTAAAGAATTACAAAAACAAATTACAAAAATTCAAAATTTTCGGGTTTATTACAGGGA
CAGCAGAGATCCACTTTGGCGCCGGCTCGAGGGGGCCCGGGTGCAAAGATGGATAAAGTTTTAAACAGAG
AGGAATCTTTGCAGCTAATGGACCTTCTAGGTCTTGAAAGGAGTGGGAATTGGCTCCGGTGCCCGTCAGT
GGGCAGAGCG
